Addgene plasmid #161248: pDONR221-SLC38A8_STOP
Purpose: Gateway entry clone with codon-optimized ORF sequence for subcloning into custom expression vectors. Contains a STOP codon at the end of the codon-optimized ORF sequence.
Depositing lab: RESOLUTE Consortium & Giulio Superti-Furga. Depositing organization: CeMM Research Center for Molecular Medicine. Publication: The RESOLUTE consortium: unlocking SLC transporters for drug discovery. Superti-Furga G, Lackner D, Wiedmer T, Ingles-Prieto A, Barbosa B, Girardi E, Goldmann U, Gurtl B, Klavins K, Klimek C, Lindinger S, Lineiro-Retes E, Muller AC, Onstein S, Redinger G, Reil D, Sedlyarov V, Wolf G, Crawford M, Everley R, ... Steppan CM. Nat Rev Drug Discov. 2020 Jul;19(7):429-430. doi: 10.1038/d41573-020-00056-6. PubMed 32265506.
Backbone
  Vector backbone: pDONR221
  Backbone manufacturer: ThermoFisher Scientific
  Backbone size w/o insert (bp): 2550
  Vector type: Mammalian Expression
Growth in bacteria
  Bacterial resistance: Kanamycin, 50 μg/mL
  Growth temperature: 37°C
  Growth strain: NEB Stable
  Copy number: High Copy
Gene/Insert
  Gene/Insert name: SLC38A8
  Species: H. sapiens (human)
  Insert size (bp): 1308
  Entrez Gene: SLC38A8
  Cloning method: Gateway Cloning
  Sequencing primers: 5′ M13-fwd; 3′ M13-rev
Terms and licenses: Academic/Nonprofit Terms; Industry Terms
Depositor comments: This plasmid contains a STOP codon at the end of the codon-optimized ORF. For the version of this plasmid that does not contain a STOP codon, please see Addgene plasmid 132082 For more information on the full Resolute plasmid collection, please see www.addgene.org/depositor-collections/re-solute/. Please provide your feedback on this plasmid to the RESOLUTE consortium by filling out their RESOLUTE repository feedback form: https://forms.office.com/Pages/ResponsePage.aspx?id=0e05yklzmkS7rjFGQL4N7z4feCLQvEJAmVcOCM_u885UN1JJRko0Ukg4TVQwNTZLOUxPQVJWT1NHUCQlQCN0PWcu
How to cite: pDONR221-SLC38A8_STOP was a gift from RESOLUTE Consortium & Giulio Superti-Furga (Addgene plasmid # 161248 ; http://n2t.net/addgene:161248 ; RRID:Addgene_161248)
