[The description below was written by a language model from this plasmid's Addgene catalogue record and pLannotate feature annotations shown in this document.]
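Description:
pDONR221-SLC38A8_STOP is a Gateway entry clone built on the pDONR221 backbone, carrying a codon-optimized open reading frame for human SLC38A8, a solute carrier annotated as a putative sodium-dependent amino acid/proton antiporter. The sequenced plasmid is about 3.9 kb. It is maintained in E. coli through a high-copy ColE1/pUC-type origin and selected with kanamycin via an aminoglycoside phosphotransferase (KanR) gene. Although the catalogue lists the vector type as mammalian expression, the feature table shows no eukaryotic promoter or polyadenylation signal around the insert. The plasmid therefore serves as a shuttle for the ORF rather than as an expression construct in its own right.

The roughly 1.3 kb SLC38A8 coding sequence sits between attL1 and attL2 sites, the recombination sites used in the Gateway LR reaction. This allows directional transfer of the ORF into any attR-containing destination vector chosen by the user. The ORF ends in a STOP codon, so this version suits native or N-terminally tagged expression. A companion clone without the stop codon exists for C-terminal fusions. Upstream rrnB T1 and T2 terminators, typical of pDONR vectors, shield the insert from read-through transcription in bacteria. A T7 promoter lies just beyond attL2, oriented back toward the insert on the opposite strand. The short lacI and lacZα fragments are backbone remnants with no evident function. M13 forward and reverse primer sites flank the cassette for sequence verification. The plasmid belongs to a consortium collection of SLC transporter clones made to support transporter research and drug discovery.
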