Features (pLannotate 1.2.2; 10 found; start..end, strand, type, name):
    121..213     +  CDS            lacI (fragment): lac repressor; lacI; The lac repressor binds to the lac operator to inhibit transcription in E. coli. This inhibition can be relieved by adding lactose or isopropyl-β-D-thiogalactopyranoside (IPTG).
    268..295     -  terminator     rrnB T2 terminator: transcription terminator T2 from the E. coli rrnB gene
    427..470     +  terminator     rrnB T1 terminator: Escherichia coli rrnB; transcription terminator T1 from the E. coli rrnB gene
    517..553     -  CDS            lacZα (fragment): LacZα fragment of β-galactosidase; lacZ fragment
    569..668     +  protein_bind   attL1: mutant version of attL; recombination site for the Gateway® LR reaction LR Clonase™
    674..1978    +  CDS            SLC38A8: S38A8_HUMAN - Experimental evidence at transcript level: Swiss-Prot protein existence level 2. Putative sodium-dependent amino acid/proton antiporter. From Homo sapiens (Human).
   1983..2082    -  protein_bind   attL2: mutant version of attL; recombination site for the Gateway® LR reaction LR Clonase™
   2100..2118    -  promoter       T7 promoter: promoter for bacteriophage T7 RNA polymerase
   2252..3061    +  CDS            KanR: aminoglycoside phosphotransferase; aph(3')-Ia; confers resistance to kanamycin in bacteria or G418 (Geneticin®) in eukaryotes
   3208..3796    +  rep_origin     ori: high-copy-number ColE1/pMB1/pBR322/pUC origin of replication
>Addgene plasmid #161248 | pDONR221-SLC38A8_STOP | addgene full sequence | sequence record 416478 | Addgene NGS Result
CTTTCCTGCGTTATCCCCTGATTCTGTGGATAACCGTATTACCGCCTTTGAGTGAGCTGATACCGCTCGC
CGCAGCCGAACGACCGAGCGCAGCGAGTCAGTGAGCGAGGAAGCGGAAGAGCGCCCAATACGCAAACCGC
CTCTCCCCGCGCGTTGGCCGATTCATTAATGCAGCTGGCACGACAGGTTTCCCGACTGGAAAGCGGGCAG
TGAGCGCAACGCAATTAATACGCGTACCGCTAGCCAGGAAGAGTTTGTAGAAACGCAAAAAGGCCATCCG
TCAGGATGGCCTTCTGCTTAGTTTGATGCCTGGCAGTTTATGGCGGGCGTCCTGCCCGCCACCCTCCGGG
CCGTTGCTTCACAACGTTCAAATCCGCTCCCGGCGGATTTGTCCTACTCAGGAGAGCGTTCACCGACAAA
CAACAGATAAAACGAAAGGCCCAGTCTTCCGACTGAGCCTTTCGTTTTATTTGATGCCTGGCAGTTCCCT
ACTCTCGCGTTAACGCTAGCATGGATGTTTTCCCAGTCACGACGTTGTAAAACGACGGCCAGTCTTAAGC
TCGGGCCCCAAATAATGATTTTATTTTGACTGATAGTGACCTGTTCGTTGCAACACATTGATGAGCAATG
CTTTTTTATAATGCCAACTTTGTACAAAAAAGCAGGCTCCACCATGGAGGGACAGACCCCAGGATCCAGG
GGACTGCCTGAGAAGCCACACCCCGCCACCGCCGCCGCCACACTGAGCTCCATGGGCGCCGTGTTCATCC
TGATGAAGTCCGCCCTGGGAGCAGGACTGCTGAACTTCCCTTGGGCCTTTTCTAAGGCAGGAGGAGTGGT
GCCAGCCTTCCTGGTGGAGCTGGTGTCCCTGGTGTTTCTGATCTCTGGACTGGTCATCCTGGGATACGCA
GCAGCCGTGTCTGGACAGGCCACATATCAGGGAGTGGTGCGGGGACTGTGCGGACCAGCCATCGGCAAGC
TGTGCGAGGCCTGTTTCCTGCTGAATCTGCTGATGATCAGCGTGGCCTTTCTGAGAGTGATCGGCGACCA
GCTGGAGAAGCTGTGCGATTCTCTGCTGAGCGGAACCCCACCTGCACCTCAGCCATGGTACGCAGACCAG
CGGTTCACACTGCCTCTGCTGAGCGTGCTGGTCATCCTGCCACTGTCTGCCCCCAGAGAGATCGCCTTTC
AGAAGTACACCAGCATCCTGGGCACACTGGCAGCATGCTACCTGGCCCTGGTCATCACCGTGCAGTACTA
TCTGTGGCCTCAGGGCCTGGTGAGAGAGTCCCACCCTTCCCTGTCTCCAGCCTCCTGGACCAGCGTGTTC
AGCGTGTTCCCAACAATCTGCTTCGGCTTTCAGTGTCACGAGGCCGCCGTGAGCATCTATTGTTCCATGA
GGAAGCGCAGCCTGTCCCACTGGGCACTGGTGTCCGTGCTGTCTCTGCTGGCCTGCTGTCTGATCTACTC
CCTGACCGGCGTGTATGGCTTCCTGACCTTTGGCACAGAGGTGAGCGCCGACGTGCTGATGTCCTACCCA
GGCAACGATATGGTCATCATCGTGGCCAGGGTGCTGTTCGCCGTGAGCATCGTGACAGTGTATCCCATCG
TGCTGTTCCTGGGCCGCAGCGTGATGCAGGACTTTTGGCGGAGATCCTGCCTGGGAGGATGGGGACCATC
TGCCCTGGCAGATCCAAGCGGACTGTGGGTGAGGATGCCACTGACCATCCTGTGGGTGACCGTGACACTG
GCCATGGCCCTGTTTATGCCTGATCTGTCTGAGATCGTGAGCATCATCGGCGGCATCTCTAGCTTCTTTA
TCTTCATCTTTCCCGGCCTGTGCCTGATCTGTGCAATGGGAGTGGAGCCAATCGGACCTAGGGTGAAGTG
CTGTCTGGAAGTGTGGGGCGTGGTGTCTGTGCTGGTGGGCACCTTCATCTTTGGACAGAGCACAGCAGCA
GCCGTGTGGGAGATGTTCTAAGACCCAGCTTTCTTGTACAAAGTTGGCATTATAAGAAAGCATTGCTTAT
CAATTTGTTGCAACGAACAGGTCACTATCAGTCAAAATAAAATCATTATTTGCCATCCAGCTGATATCCC
CTATAGTGAGTCGTATTACATGGTCATAGCTGTTTCCTGGCAGCTCTGGCCCGTGTCTCAAAATCTCTGA
TGTTACATTGCACAAGATAAAAATATATCATCATGAACAATAAAACTGTCTGCTTACATAAACAGTAATA
CAAGGGGTGTTATGAGCCATATTCAACGGGAAACGTCGAGGCCGCGATTAAATTCCAACATGGATGCTGA
TTTATATGGGTATAAATGGGCTCGCGATAATGTCGGGCAATCAGGTGCGACAATCTATCGCTTGTATGGG
AAGCCCGATGCGCCAGAGTTGTTTCTGAAACATGGCAAAGGTAGCGTTGCCAATGATGTTACAGATGAGA
TGGTCAGACTAAACTGGCTGACGGAATTTATGCCTCTTCCGACCATCAAGCATTTTATCCGTACTCCTGA
TGATGCATGGTTACTCACCACTGCGATCCCCGGAAAAACAGCATTCCAGGTATTAGAAGAATATCCTGAT
TCAGGTGAAAATATTGTTGATGCGCTGGCAGTGTTCCTGCGCCGGTTGCATTCGATTCCTGTTTGTAATT
GTCCTTTTAACAGCGATCGCGTATTTCGTCTCGCTCAGGCGCAATCACGAATGAATAACGGTTTGGTTGA
TGCGAGTGATTTTGATGACGAGCGTAATGGCTGGCCTGTTGAACAAGTCTGGAAAGAAATGCATAAACTT
TTGCCATTCTCACCGGATTCAGTCGTCACTCATGGTGATTTCTCACTTGATAACCTTATTTTTGACGAGG
GGAAATTAATAGGTTGTATTGATGTTGGACGAGTCGGAATCGCAGACCGATACCAGGATCTTGCCATCCT
ATGGAACTGCCTCGGTGAGTTTTCTCCTTCATTACAGAAACGGCTTTTTCAAAAATATGGTATTGATAAT
CCTGATATGAATAAATTGCAGTTTCATTTGATGCTCGATGAGTTTTTCTAATCAGAATTGGTTAATTGGT
TGTAACACTGGCAGAGCATTACGCTGACTTGACGGGACGGCGCAAGCTCATGACCAAAATCCCTTAACGT
GAGTTACGCGTCGTTCCACTGAGCGTCAGACCCCGTAGAAAAGATCAAAGGATCTTCTTGAGATCCTTTT
TTTCTGCGCGTAATCTGCTGCTTGCAAACAAAAAAACCACCGCTACCAGCGGTGGTTTGTTTGCCGGATC
AAGAGCTACCAACTCTTTTTCCGAAGGTAACTGGCTTCAGCAGAGCGCAGATACCAAATACTGTTCTTCT
AGTGTAGCCGTAGTTAGGCCACCACTTCAAGAACTCTGTAGCACCGCCTACATACCTCGCTCTGCTAATC
CTGTTACCAGTGGCTGCTGCCAGTGGCGATAAGTCGTGTCTTACCGGGTTGGACTCAAGACGATAGTTAC
CGGATAAGGCGCAGCGGTCGGGCTGAACGGGGGGTTCGTGCACACAGCCCAGCTTGGAGCGAACGACCTA
CACCGAACTGAGATACCTACAGCGTGAGCTATGAGAAAGCGCCACGCTTCCCGAAGGGAGAAAGGCGGAC
AGGTATCCGGTAAGCGGCAGGGTCGGAACAGGAGAGCGCACGAGGGAGCTTCCAGGGGGAAACGCCTGGT
ATCTTTATAGTCCTGTCGGGTTTCGCCACCTCTGACTTGAGCGTCGATTTTTGTGATGCTCGTCAGGGGG
GCGGAGCCTATGGAAAAACGCCAGCAACGCGGCCTTTTTACGGTTCCTGGCCTTTTGCTGGCCTTTTGCT
CACATGTT
