>Addgene plasmid #161248 | pDONR221-SLC38A8_STOP | depositor partial sequence | sequence record 312431 | Codon-optimized ORF of SLC38A8
ATGGAGGGACAGACCCCAGGATCCAGGGGACTGCCTGAGAAGCCACACCCCGCCACCGCCGCCGCCACAC
TGAGCTCCATGGGCGCCGTGTTCATCCTGATGAAGTCCGCCCTGGGAGCAGGACTGCTGAACTTCCCTTG
GGCCTTTTCTAAGGCAGGAGGAGTGGTGCCAGCCTTCCTGGTGGAGCTGGTGTCCCTGGTGTTTCTGATC
TCTGGACTGGTCATCCTGGGATACGCAGCAGCCGTGTCTGGACAGGCCACATATCAGGGAGTGGTGCGGG
GACTGTGCGGACCAGCCATCGGCAAGCTGTGCGAGGCCTGTTTCCTGCTGAATCTGCTGATGATCAGCGT
GGCCTTTCTGAGAGTGATCGGCGACCAGCTGGAGAAGCTGTGCGATTCTCTGCTGAGCGGAACCCCACCT
GCACCTCAGCCATGGTACGCAGACCAGCGGTTCACACTGCCTCTGCTGAGCGTGCTGGTCATCCTGCCAC
TGTCTGCCCCCAGAGAGATCGCCTTTCAGAAGTACACCAGCATCCTGGGCACACTGGCAGCATGCTACCT
GGCCCTGGTCATCACCGTGCAGTACTATCTGTGGCCTCAGGGCCTGGTGAGAGAGTCCCACCCTTCCCTG
TCTCCAGCCTCCTGGACCAGCGTGTTCAGCGTGTTCCCAACAATCTGCTTCGGCTTTCAGTGTCACGAGG
CCGCCGTGAGCATCTATTGTTCCATGAGGAAGCGCAGCCTGTCCCACTGGGCACTGGTGTCCGTGCTGTC
TCTGCTGGCCTGCTGTCTGATCTACTCCCTGACCGGCGTGTATGGCTTCCTGACCTTTGGCACAGAGGTG
AGCGCCGACGTGCTGATGTCCTACCCAGGCAACGATATGGTCATCATCGTGGCCAGGGTGCTGTTCGCCG
TGAGCATCGTGACAGTGTATCCCATCGTGCTGTTCCTGGGCCGCAGCGTGATGCAGGACTTTTGGCGGAG
ATCCTGCCTGGGAGGATGGGGACCATCTGCCCTGGCAGATCCAAGCGGACTGTGGGTGAGGATGCCACTG
ACCATCCTGTGGGTGACCGTGACACTGGCCATGGCCCTGTTTATGCCTGATCTGTCTGAGATCGTGAGCA
TCATCGGCGGCATCTCTAGCTTCTTTATCTTCATCTTTCCCGGCCTGTGCCTGATCTGTGCAATGGGAGT
GGAGCCAATCGGACCTAGGGTGAAGTGCTGTCTGGAAGTGTGGGGCGTGGTGTCTGTGCTGGTGGGCACC
TTCATCTTTGGACAGAGCACAGCAGCAGCCGTGTGGGAGATGTTCTAA
